Addgene plasmid #172574: pDONR/zeo-TARG1
Purpose: For gateway cloning of N-terminal tagged TARG1 constructs.
Depositing lab: Karla Feijs. Depositing organization: Universitaetsklinikum Aachen. Publication: Comparative analysis of MACROD1, MACROD2 and TARG1 expression, localisation and interactome. Zaja R, Aydin G, Lippok BE, Feederle R, Luscher B, Feijs KLH. Sci Rep. 2020 May 19;10(1):8286. doi: 10.1038/s41598-020-64623-y. PubMed 32427867.
Backbone
  Vector backbone: pDONRzeo
  Total vector size (bp): 2535
  Vector type: Gateway cloning
Growth in bacteria
  Bacterial resistance: Bleocin (Zeocin), 50 μg/mL
  Growth temperature: 37°C
  Growth strain: DH5alpha
  Copy number: High Copy
Gene/Insert
  Gene/Insert name: TARG1 (alt names: OARD1; C6orf130)
  Species: H. sapiens (human)
  Insert size (bp): 456
  Entrez Gene: OARD1 (a.k.a. C6orf130, TARG1, dJ34B21.3)
  Cloning method: Gateway Cloning
  Sequencing primers: 5′ M13F; 3′ M13R
Terms and licenses: Academic/Nonprofit Terms; Industry Terms: Not Available to Industry
How to cite: pDONR/zeo-TARG1 was a gift from Karla Feijs (Addgene plasmid # 172574 ; http://n2t.net/addgene:172574 ; RRID:Addgene_172574)
