[The description below was written by a language model from this plasmid's Addgene catalogue record and pLannotate feature annotations shown in this document.]
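Description:
pDONR/zeo-TARG1 is a Gateway entry clone built on the pDONR/Zeo backbone, with a total size of about 2.5 kb. It is a bacterial cloning intermediate rather than an expression vector. It replicates in E. coli from a high-copy ColE1/pUC-type origin and is selected with Zeocin through the Sh ble (BleoR) gene, which is driven by the synthetic bacterial EM7 promoter. The feature table also lists short fragments annotated as RSF ori, lacI and lacZα. These are partial matches and are unlikely to be functional elements.

The payload is the 456 bp human TARG1 coding sequence (gene symbol OARD1, also called C6orf130), flanked by attL1 upstream and attL2 downstream. These sites allow an LR Clonase reaction to move the open reading frame directionally into any attR-containing destination vector, which then supplies the promoter, tags and host-specific selection. The stated purpose is to generate N-terminally tagged TARG1 constructs, so the tag would be provided by the destination vector and fused in frame through attL1. The record does not state whether the insert keeps its stop codon. The rrnB T1 and T2 terminators lie upstream of the attL1 side and insulate the insert from read-through transcription from the backbone. A T7 promoter sits just outside attL2, oriented toward the cassette, and M13 forward and reverse primer sites are recorded for sequencing the insert. No eukaryotic promoter or reporter is annotated. The associated publication compares the expression, localisation and interactome of MACROD1, MACROD2 and TARG1, which suggests the clone served as the source for tagged TARG1 expression constructs in that kind of work.
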