Features (pLannotate 1.2.2; 12 found; start..end, strand, type, name):
      1..121     +  rep_origin     RSF ori (fragment): Plasmids containing the RSF 1030 origin of replication can be propagated in E. coli cells that contain additional plasmids with compatible origins.
    123..215     +  CDS            lacI (fragment): lac repressor; lacI; The lac repressor binds to the lac operator to inhibit transcription in E. coli. This inhibition can be relieved by adding lactose or isopropyl-β-D-thiogalactopyranoside (IPTG).
    270..297     -  terminator     rrnB T2 terminator: transcription terminator T2 from the E. coli rrnB gene
    429..472     +  terminator     rrnB T1 terminator: Escherichia coli rrnB; transcription terminator T1 from the E. coli rrnB gene
    519..555     -  CDS            lacZα (fragment): LacZα fragment of β-galactosidase; lacZ fragment
    571..670     +  protein_bind   attL1: mutant version of attL; recombination site for the Gateway® LR reaction LR Clonase™
    673..1128    +  CDS            OARD1: OARD1_HUMAN - Also known as C6orf130 From Homo sapiens (Human).
   1133..1232    -  protein_bind   attL2: mutant version of attL; recombination site for the Gateway® LR reaction LR Clonase™
   1250..1268    -  promoter       T7 promoter: promoter for bacteriophage T7 RNA polymerase
   1357..1731    -  CDS            BleoR: antibiotic-binding protein; Sh ble from Streptoalloteichus hindustanus; confers resistance to bleomycin, phleomycin, and Zeocin™
   1750..1797    -  promoter       EM7 promoter: synthetic bacterial promoter&nbsp
   1887..2475    +  rep_origin     ori: high-copy-number ColE1/pMB1/pBR322/pUC origin of replication
>Addgene plasmid #172574 | pDONR/zeo-TARG1 | addgene full sequence | sequence record 358695 | Addgene NGS Result
TTCTTTCCTGCGTTATCCCCTGATTCTGTGGATAACCGTATTACCGCCTTTGAGTGAGCTGATACCGCTC
GCCGCAGCCGAACGACCGAGCGCAGCGAGTCAGTGAGCGAGGAAGCGGAAGAGCGCCCAATACGCAAACC
GCCTCTCCCCGCGCGTTGGCCGATTCATTAATGCAGCTGGCACGACAGGTTTCCCGACTGGAAAGCGGGC
AGTGAGCGCAACGCAATTAATACGCGTACCGCTAGCCAGGAAGAGTTTGTAGAAACGCAAAAAGGCCATC
CGTCAGGATGGCCTTCTGCTTAGTTTGATGCCTGGCAGTTTATGGCGGGCGTCCTGCCCGCCACCCTCCG
GGCCGTTGCTTCACAACGTTCAAATCCGCTCCCGGCGGATTTGTCCTACTCAGGAGAGCGTTCACCGACA
AACAACAGATAAAACGAAAGGCCCAGTCTTCCGACTGAGCCTTTCGTTTTATTTGATGCCTGGCAGTTCC
CTACTCTCGCGTTAACGCTAGCATGGATGTTTTCCCAGTCACGACGTTGTAAAACGACGGCCAGTCTTAA
GCTCGGGCCCCAAATAATGATTTTATTTTGACTGATAGTGACCTGTTCGTTGCAACAAATTGATGAGCAA
TGCTTTTTTATAATGCCAACTTTGTACAAAAAAGCAGGCTTCATGGCCAGCAGCCTTAATGAAGATCCAG
AAGGAAGCAGAATCACTTATGTGAAAGGAGACCTTTTTGCATGCCCGAAAACAGACTCTTTAGCCCACTG
TATCAGTGAGGATTGTCGCATGGGCGCTGGGATAGCTGTCCTCTTTAAGAAGAAATTTGGAGGGGTGCAA
GAACTTTTAAATCAACAAAAGAAATCTGGAGAAGTGGCTGTTCTGAAGAGAGATGGGCGATATATATATT
ACTTGATTACAAAGAAAAGGGCTTCGCACAAGCCAACTTATGAAAACTTACAGAAGAGTTTAGAGGCAAT
GAAGTCTCATTGTCTGAAGAATGGAGTCACTGACCTCTCCATGCCCAGGATTGGATGTGGTCTTGATCGT
CTGCAATGGGAAAATGTATCTGCGATGATCGAGGAGGTATTTGAGGCAACAGACATCAAAATTACTGTGT
ACACACTCTGAGACCCAGCTTTCTTGTACAAAGTTGGCATTATAAGAAAGCATTGCTTATCAATTTGTTG
CAACGAACAGGTCACTATCAGTCAAAATAAAATCATTATTTGCCATCCAGCTGATATCCCCTATAGTGAG
TCGTATTACATGGTCATAGCTGTTTCCTGGCAGCTCTGGCCCGTGTCTCAAAATCTCTGATGTTACATTG
CACAAGATAAAAATATATCATCATGATCAGTCCTGCTCCTCGGCCACGAAGTGCACGCAGTTGCCGGCCG
GGTCGCGCAGGGCGAACTCCCGCCCCCACGGCTGCTCGCCGATCTCGGTCATGGCCGGCCCGGAGGCGTC
CCGGAAGTTCGTGGACACGACCTCCGACCACTCGGCGTACAGCTCGTCCAGGCCGCGCACCCACACCCAG
GCCAGGGTGTTGTCCGGCACCACCTGGTCCTGGACCGCGCTGATGAACAGGGTCACGTCGTCCCGGACCA
CACCGGCGAAGTCGTCCTCCACGAAGTCCCGGGAGAACCCGAGCCGGTCGGTCCAGAACTCGACCGCTCC
GGCGACGTCGCGCGCGGTGAGCACCGGAACGGCACTGGTCAACTTGGCCATGGTTTAGTTCCTCACCTTG
TCGTATTATACTATGCCGATATACTATGCCGATGATTAATTGTCAACACGTGCTGATCATGACCAAAATC
CCTTAACGTGAGTTACGCGTCGTTCCACTGAGCGTCAGACCCCGTAGAAAAGATCAAAGGATCTTCTTGA
GATCCTTTTTTTCTGCGCGTAATCTGCTGCTTGCAAACAAAAAAACCACCGCTACCAGCGGTGGTTTGTT
TGCCGGATCAAGAGCTACCAACTCTTTTTCCGAAGGTAACTGGCTTCAGCAGAGCGCAGATACCAAATAC
TGTTCTTCTAGTGTAGCCGTAGTTAGGCCACCACTTCAAGAACTCTGTAGCACCGCCTACATACCTCGCT
CTGCTAATCCTGTTACCAGTGGCTGCTGCCAGTGGCGATAAGTCGTGTCTTACCGGGTTGGACTCAAGAC
GATAGTTACCGGATAAGGCGCAGCGGTCGGGCTGAACGGGGGGTTCGTGCACACAGCCCAGCTTGGAGCG
AACGACCTACACCGAACTGAGATACCTACAGCGTGAGCTATGAGAAAGCGCCACGCTTCCCGAAGGGAGA
AAGGCGGACAGGTATCCGGTAAGCGGCAGGGTCGGAACAGGAGAGCGCACGAGGGAGCTTCCAGGGGGAA
ACGCCTGGTATCTTTATAGTCCTGTCGGGTTTCGCCACCTCTGACTTGAGCGTCGATTTTTGTGATGCTC
GTCAGGGGGGCGGAGCCTATGGAAAAACGCCAGCAACGCGGCCTTTTTACGGTTCCTGGCCTTTTGCTGG
CCTTTTGCTCACATG
